>Addgene plasmid #114600 | pBEAST-J23101-CocE | addgene full sequence | sequence record 225523 | Addgene NGS Result
CGCCTGATGCGTGAACGTGACGGACGTAACCACCGCGACATGTGTGTGCTGTTCCGCTGGCTCGGATACC
CTTACTCTGTTGAAAACGAATAGATAGGTTAAGGAACGGTTATTTCTGCGTAGATCTATCTTACACAGCA
TCACACTGGCTCACCTTCGGGTGGGCCTTTCTGCGTTTATATACTAGAGAGAGAATATAAAAAGCCAGAT
TATTAATCCGGCTTTTTTATTATTTAGGCAACTGAAACGATTCGGATCCTGTATTACTATTCTTAGGATA
CTAGAGGATGACCCCATCTGTTTACAGCTAGCTCAGTCCTAGGTATTATGCTAGCTAGTAGAGTCACACA
GGAAAGTAGTAGATGATGGTTGACGGTAACTACTCTGTTGCTTCTAACGTTATGGTTCCGATGCGTGACG
GTGTTCGTCTGGCTGTTGACCTGTACCGTCCGGACGCTGACGGTCCGGTTCCGGTTCTGCTGGTTCGTAA
CCCGTACGACAAATTCGACGTTTTCGCTTGGTCTACCCAGTCTACCAACTGGCTGGAATTTGTTCGTGAC
GGTTACGCTGTTGTTATCCAGGACACCCGTGGTCTGTTCGCTTCTGAAGGTGAATTTGTTCCGCACGTTG
ACGACGAAGCTGACGCTGAAGACACCCTGTCTTGGATTTTGGAACAGGCTTGGTGCGACGGTAACGTTGG
TATGTTCGGTGTTTCTTACCTGGGTGTTACCCAGTGGCAGGCTGCTGTTTCTGGTGTTGGTGGTCTGAAA
GCTATCGCTCCGTCTATGGCTTCTGCTGACCTGTACCGTGCTCCGTGGTACGGTCCGGGTGGTGCTCTGT
CTGTTGAAGCGCTGCTGGGTTGGTCTGCTCTGATCGGTACCGGTCTGATCACCTCTCGTTCTGACGCTCG
TCCGGAAGACGCTGCTGACTTCGTTCAGCTGGCTGCTATCCTGAACGACGTTGCTGGTGCTGCTTCTGTT
ACCCCGCTGGCTGAACAGCCGCTGCTGGGTCGTCTGATCCCGTGGGTTATCGACCAGGTTGTTGACCACC
CGGACAACGACGAATCTTGGCAGTCTATCTCTCTGTTCGAACGTCTGGGTGGTCTGGCTACCCCGGCTCT
GATCACCGCTGGTTGGTACGACGGTTTCGTTGGTGAAAGCCTGCGTACCTTCGTTGCTGTTAAAGACAAC
GCTGACGCTCGTCTGGTTGTTGGTCCGTGGTCCCACTCTAACCTGACCGGTCGTAACGCTGACCGTAAAT
TCGGTATCGCTGCTACCTACCCGATCCAGGAAGCTACCACCATGCACAAAGCTTTCTTCGACCGTCACCT
GCGTGGTGAAACCGACGCACTTGCTGGTGTTCCGAAAGTTCGTCTGTTCGTTATGGGTATCGACGAATGG
CGTGACGAAACCGACTGGCCGCTGCCGGACACCGCTTACACCCCGTTCTACCTGGGTGGTTCTGGTGCTG
CTAACACCTCTACCGGTGGTGGTACCCTGTCTACCTCTATCAGCGGTACCGAATCTGCTGACACCTACCT
GTACGACCCGGCTGACCCGGTTCCGAGCCTGGGTGGTACCCTGCTGTTCCACAACGGTGACAACGGTCCG
GCTGACCAGCGTCCGATCCACGACCGTGACGACGTTCTGTGCTACTCTACCGAAGTTCTGACCGACCCGG
TTGAAGTTACCGGTACCGTTTCTGCTCGTCTGTTCGTTTCTTCTTCTGCTGTTGACACCGACTTCACCGC
TAAACTGGTTGACGTTTTCCCGGACGGTCGTGCTATCGCTCTGTGCGACGGTATCGTTCGTATGCGTTAC
CGTGAAACCCTGGTTAACCCGACCCTGATCGAAGCTGGTGAAATCTACGAAGTTGCTATCGACATGCTGG
CTACCTCTAACGTTTTCCTGCCGGGTCACCGTATCATGGTTCAGGTTTCTTCTTCTAACTTCCCGAAATA
CGACCGTAACTCTAACACCGGTGGTGTTATCGCTCGTGAACAGCTGGAAGAAATGTGCACCGCTGTTAAC
CGTATCCACCGTGGTCCGGAACACCCGAGCCACATCGTTCTGCCGATCATCAAACGTTAAGCTTACTTTA
TCTGAGAATAGTCAATCTTCGGAAATCCCAGGTGGCATGCTAAAAGTCTCGTAAAGCGTTCTATCAATAA
CCCGTTGGTGCCAGGCATCAAATAAAACGAAAGGCTCAGTCGAAAGACTGGGCCTTTCGTTTTATCTGTT
GTTTGTCGGTGAACGCTCTCTACTAGAGTCACACTGGCTCACCTTCGGGTGGGCCTTTCTGCGTTTATAC
CGTCTCAGAATCGGCCGTGAACAATAAAATAGTTTCGGTATTATTGACCACTTCCGAGTAGAATCGTGCT
TCAGTAAGAGTCGACCGATGCCCTTGAGAGCCTTCAACCCAGTCAGCTCCTTCCGGTGGGCGCGGGGCAT
GACTATCGTCGCCGCACTTATGACTGTCTTCTTTATCATGCAACTCGTAGGACAGGTGCCGGCAGCGCTC
TTCCGCTTCCTCGCTCACTGACTCGCTGCGCTCGGTCGTTCGGCTGCGGCGAGCGGTATCAGCTCACTCA
AAGGCGGTAATACGGTTATCCACAGAATCAGGGGATAACGCAGGAAAGAACATGTGAGCAAAAGGCCAGC
AAAAGGCCAGGAACCGTAAAAAGGCCGCGTTGCTGGCGTTTTTCCATAGGCTCCGCCCCCCTGACGAGCA
TCACAAAAATCGACGCTCAAGTCAGAGGTGGCGAAACCCGACAGGACTATAAAGATACCAGGCGTTTCCC
CCTGGAAGCTCCCTCGTGCGCTCTCCTGTTCCGACCCTGCCGCTTACCGGATACCTGTCCGCCTTTCTCC
CTTCGGGAAGCGTGGCGCTTTCTCATAGCTCACGCTGTAGGTATCTCAGTTCGGTGTAGGTCGTTCGCTC
CAAGCTGGGCTGTGTGCACGAACCCCCCGTTCAGCCCGACCGCTGCGCCTTATCCGGTAACTATCGTCTT
GAGTCCAACCCGGTAAGACACGACTTATCGCCACTGGCAGCAGCCACTGGTAACAGGATTAGCAGAGCGA
GGTATGTAGGCGGTGCTACAGAGTTCTTGAAGTGGTGGCCTAACTACGGCTACACTAGAAGAACAGTATT
TGGTATCTGCGCTCTGCTGAAGCCAGTTACCTTCGGAAAAAGAGTTGGTAGCTCTTGATCCGGCAAACAA
ACCACCGCTGGTAGCGGTGGTTTTTTTGTTTGCAAGCAGCAGATTACGCGCAGAAAAAAAGGATCTCAAG
AAGATCCTTTGATCTTTTCTACGGGGTCTGACGCTCAGTGGAACGAAAACTCACGTTAAGGGATTTTGGT
CATGAGATTATCAAAAAGGATCTTCACCTAGATCCTTTTAAATTAAAAATGAAGTTTTAAATCAATCTAA
AGTATATATGAGTAAACTTGGTCTGACAGTTACCAATGCTTAATCAGTGAGGCACCTATCTCAGCGATCT
GTCTATTTCGTTCATCCATAGTTGCCTGACTCCCCGTCGTGTAGATAACTACGATACGGGAGGGCTTACC
ATCTGGCCCCAGTGCTGCAATGATACCGCGAGACCCACGCTCACCGGCTCCAGATTTATCAGCAATAAAC
CAGCCAGCCGGAAGGGCCGAGCGCAGAAGTGGTCCTGCAACTTTATCCGCCTCCATCCAGTCTATTAATT
GTTGCCGGGAAGCTAGAGTAAGTAGTTCGCCAGTTAATAGTTTGCGCAACGTTGTTGCCATTGCTACAGG
CATCGTGGTGTCACGCTCGTCGTTTGGTATGGCTTCATTCAGCTCCGGTTCCCAACGATCAAGGCGAGTT
ACATGATCCCCCATGTTGTGCAAAAAAGCGGTTAGCTCCTTCGGTCCTCCGATCGTTGTCAGAAGTAAGT
TGGCCGCAGTGTTATCACTCATGGTTATGGCAGCACTGCATAATTCTCTTACTGTCATGCCATCCGTAAG
ATGCTTTTCTGTGACTGGTGAGTACTCAACCAAGTCATTCTGAGAATAGTGTATGCGGCGACCGAGTTGC
TCTTGCCCGGCGTCAACACGGGATAATACCGCGCCACATAGCAGAACTTTAAAAGTGCTCATCATTGGAA
AACGTTCTTCGGGGCGAAAACTCTCAAGGATCTTACCGCTGTTGAGATCCAGTTCGATGTAACCCACTCG
TGCACCCAACTGATCTTCAGCATCTTTTACTTTCACCAGCGTTTCTGGGTGAGCAAAAACAGGAAGGCAA
AATGCCGCAAAAAAGGGAATAAGGGCGACACGGAAATGTTGAATACTCATACTCTTCCTTTTTCAATATT
ATTGAAGCATTTATCAGGGTTATTGTCTCATGAGCGGATACATATTTGAATGTATTTAGAAAAATAAACA
AATAGGGGTTCCGCGCACATTTCCCCGAAAAGTGCCACCTGACGTCTAAGAAACCATTATTATCATGACA
TTAACCTATAAAAATAGGCGTATCACGAGGCCCTTTCGTCTTCAAGAATTCTGGCGAATCCTCTGACCAG
CCAGAAAACGACCTTTCTGTGGTGAAACCGGATGCTGCAATTCAGAGCGCCAGCAAGTGGGGGACAGCAG
AAGACCTGACCGCCGCAGAGTGGATGTTTGACATGGTGAAGACTATCGCACCATCAGCCAGAAAACCGAA
TTTTGCTGGGTGGGCTAACGATATC
Features (pLannotate 1.2.2; 10 found; start..end, strand, type, name):
    148..175     +  terminator     T7Te terminator: phage T7 early transcription terminator
    304..335     +  promoter       J23119 promoter (fragment): bacterial promoter (Registry of Standard Biological Parts BBa J23119)
    366..2087    +  CDS            cocE: COCE_RHOSM - Experimental evidence at protein level: Swiss-Prot protein existence level 1. Hydrolyzes cocaine to benzoate and ecgonine methyl ester, endowing the bacteria with the ability to utilize cocaine as a sole source of carbon and energy for growth, as this bacterium lives in the rhizosphere of coca plants. Also efficiently hydrolyzes cocaethylene, a more potent cocaine metabolite that has been observed in patients who concurrently abuse cocaine and alcohol. Is able to prevent cocaine- induced convulsions and lethality in rat. From Rhodococcus sp. (strain MB1 Bresler).
   2189..2260    +  terminator     rrnB T1 terminator: transcription terminator T1 from the E. coli rrnB gene
   2276..2303    +  terminator     T7Te terminator: phage T7 early transcription terminator
   2390..2521    +  CDS            TcR (fragment): tetracycline efflux protein; tet; confers resistance to tetracycline
   2701..3289    -  rep_origin     ori: high-copy-number ColE1/pMB1/pBR322/pUC origin of replication
   3460..4320    -  CDS            AmpR: β-lactamase; bla; confers resistance to ampicillin, carbenicillin, and related antibiotics
   4321..4425    -  promoter       AmpR promoter: bla
   4527..60      +  CDS            O (fragment) (across the origin): VRPO_LAMBD - Protein inferred from homology: Swiss-Prot protein existence level 3. Necessary for the bidirectional replication of DNA. It interacts with the ori (origin of replication) region of the genome during the initiation of replication. From Escherichia phage lambda (Bacteriophage lambda).
