[The description below was written by a language model from this plasmid's Addgene catalogue record and pLannotate feature annotations shown in this document.]
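Description:
pBEAST-J23101-CocE is a 4.7 kb bacterial expression plasmid built for synthetic biology and cell-free protein synthesis. It derives from pBEST-OR2-OR1-Pr-UTR1-deGFP-T500, a vector widely used in E. coli lysate-based transcription–translation systems. It is maintained in E. coli as a high-copy plasmid through a ColE1/pUC-type origin of replication and is selected with ampicillin via the β-lactamase gene under its native bla promoter. The annotation also picks up short remnants of a tetracycline resistance gene and of the phage lambda O gene. These are non-functional backbone fragments rather than working parts.

The payload is the roughly 1.7 kb coding sequence for CocE, the cocaine esterase of Rhodococcus sp., which hydrolyses cocaine to benzoate and ecgonine methyl ester. In this derivative the original lambda OR2-OR1-Pr promoter and UTR1 were replaced by the strong constitutive Anderson-family promoter J23101 and the B0032 ribosome binding site, and deGFP was swapped for CocE. The automated annotation labels the promoter as a J23119 fragment, which is expected because the Anderson promoters are close variants of that consensus sequence. The expression unit is insulated by an upstream terminator (B0014) and a downstream terminator (B0015), seen in the feature table as T7Te and rrnB T1/T7Te elements. Each terminator and the insert itself are flanked by 40 bp spacers intended to simplify Gibson assembly into more complex constructs.

According to the record, the plasmid provides strong constitutive production of CocE in cell-free reactions. There the enzyme acts as a metabolic transducer, converting cocaine into benzoate, a molecule that cell-free biosensors can detect, and so broadening the range of chemicals they can sense.
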