Addgene plasmid #114600: pBEAST-J23101-CocE
Purpose: "Strong constitutive expression of metabolic enzyme, CocE, for cell-free expression"
Depositing lab: Jerome Bonnet. Depositing organization: CNRS UMR 5048, INSERM U1054, Centre de Biochimie Structurale. Publication: Plug-and-play metabolic transducers expand the chemical detection space of cell-free biosensors. Voyvodic PL, Pandi A, Koch M, Conejero I, Valjent E, Courtet P, Renard E, Faulon JL, Bonnet J. Nat Commun. 2019 Apr 12;10(1):1697. doi: 10.1038/s41467-019-09722-9. PubMed 30979906.
Backbone
  Vector backbone: pBEST-OR2-OR1-Pr-UTR1-deGFP-T500
  Modifications to backbone: Two 40bp spacers were added to the each end of the insert to facilitate Gibson assembly cloning into more complex constructs. Upstream and downstream terminators (B0014 and B0015, respectively) we also added, each flanked by two 40bp spacers. The OR2-OR1-Pr promoter and UTR were replaced with J23101 and B0032, respectively, and deGFP was replaced by CocE.
  Vector type: Synthetic Biology ; Cell-Free Protein Synthesis
Growth in bacteria
  Bacterial resistance: Ampicillin, 100 μg/mL
  Growth temperature: 37°C
  Growth strain: DH5alpha
  Copy number: High Copy
Gene/Insert
  Gene/Insert name: CocE
  Species: Rhodococcus sp.
  Insert size (bp): 1725
  Promoter: J23101
  Cloning method: Gibson Cloning
  Sequencing primers: 5′ ACTATCGCACCATCAGCCAG; 3′ GGCACCTGTCCTACGAGTTG
Terms and licenses: Academic/Nonprofit Terms; Industry Terms: Not Available to Industry
How to cite: pBEAST-J23101-CocE was a gift from Jerome Bonnet (Addgene plasmid # 114600 ; http://n2t.net/addgene:114600 ; RRID:Addgene_114600)
